>Addgene plasmid #197508 | pCMV-T7-ABE8e-SpRY-HiFi-P2A-EGFP (LM458) | addgene full sequence | sequence record 387292 | Addgene NGS Result
ATATGCCAAGTACGCCCCCTATTGACGTCAATGACGGTAAATGGCCCGCCTGGCATTATGCCCAGTACAT
GACCTTATGGGACTTTCCTACTTGGCAGTACATCTACGTATTAGTCATCGCTATTACCATGGTGATGCGG
TTTTGGCAGTACATCAATGGGCGTGGATAGCGGTTTGACTCACGGGGATTTCCAAGTCTCCACCCCATTG
ACGTCAATGGGAGTTTGTTTTGGCACCAAAATCAACGGGACTTTCCAAAATGTCGTAACAACTCCGCCCC
ATTGACGCAAATGGGCGGTAGGCGTGTACGGTGGGAGGTCTATATAAGCAGAGCTGGTTTAGTGAACCGT
CAGATCCGCTAGAGATCCGCGGCCGCTAATACGACTCACTATAGGGAGAGCCGCCACCATGAAACGGACA
GCCGACGGAAGCGAGTTCGAGTCACCAAAGAAGAAGCGGAAAGTCTCTGAGGTGGAGTTTTCCCACGAGT
ACTGGATGAGACATGCCCTGACCCTGGCCAAGAGGGCACGCGATGAGAGGGAGGTGCCTGTGGGAGCCGT
GCTGGTGCTGAACAATAGAGTGATCGGCGAGGGCTGGAACAGAGCCATCGGCCTGCACGACCCAACAGCC
CATGCCGAAATTATGGCCCTGAGACAGGGCGGCCTGGTCATGCAGAACTACAGACTGATTGACGCCACCC
TGTACGTGACATTCGAGCCTTGCGTGATGTGCGCCGGCGCCATGATCCACTCTAGGATCGGCCGCGTGGT
GTTTGGCGTGAGGAACAGCAAAAGAGGCGCCGCAGGCTCCCTGATGAACGTGCTGAACTACCCCGGCATG
AATCACCGCGTCGAAATTACCGAGGGAATCCTGGCAGATGAATGTGCCGCCCTGCTGTGCGATTTCTACC
GGATGCCTAGACAGGTGTTCAATGCTCAGAAGAAGGCCCAGAGCTCCATCAACTCCGGAGGATCTAGCGG
AGGCTCCTCTGGCTCTGAGACACCTGGCACAAGCGAGAGCGCAACACCTGAAAGCAGCGGGGGCAGCAGC
GGGGGGTCAGACAAGAAGTACAGCATCGGCCTGGCCATCGGCACCAACTCTGTGGGCTGGGCCGTGATCA
CCGACGAGTACAAGGTGCCCAGCAAGAAATTCAAGGTGCTGGGCAACACCGACCGGCACAGCATCAAGAA
GAACCTGATCGGAGCCCTGCTGTTCGACAGCGGCGAAACAGCCGAGAGAACCCGGCTGAAGAGAACCGCC
AGAAGAAGATACACCAGACGGAAGAACCGGATCTGCTATCTGCAAGAGATCTTCAGCAACGAGATGGCCA
AGGTGGACGACAGCTTCTTCCACAGACTGGAAGAGTCCTTCCTGGTGGAAGAGGATAAGAAGCACGAGCG
GCACCCCATCTTCGGCAACATCGTGGACGAGGTGGCCTACCACGAGAAGTACCCCACCATCTACCACCTG
AGAAAGAAACTGGTGGACAGCACCGACAAGGCCGACCTGCGGCTGATCTATCTGGCCCTGGCCCACATGA
TCAAGTTCCGGGGCCACTTCCTGATCGAGGGCGACCTGAACCCCGACAACAGCGACGTGGACAAGCTGTT
CATCCAGCTGGTGCAGACCTACAACCAGCTGTTCGAGGAAAACCCCATCAACGCCAGCGGCGTGGACGCC
AAGGCCATCCTGTCTGCCAGACTGAGCAAGAGCAGACGGCTGGAAAATCTGATCGCCCAGCTGCCCGGCG
AGAAGAAGAATGGCCTGTTCGGAAACCTGATTGCCCTGAGCCTGGGCCTGACCCCCAACTTCAAGAGCAA
CTTCGACCTGGCCGAGGATGCCAAACTGCAGCTGAGCAAGGACACCTACGACGACGACCTGGACAACCTG
CTGGCCCAGATCGGCGACCAGTACGCCGACCTGTTTCTGGCCGCCAAGAACCTGTCCGACGCCATCCTGC
TGAGCGACATCCTGAGAGTGAACACCGAGATCACCAAGGCCCCCCTGAGCGCCTCTATGATCAAGAGATA
CGACGAGCACCACCAGGACCTGACCCTGCTGAAAGCTCTCGTGCGGCAGCAGCTGCCTGAGAAGTACAAA
GAGATTTTCTTCGACCAGAGCAAGAACGGCTACGCCGGCTACATTGACGGCGGAGCCAGCCAGGAAGAGT
TCTACAAGTTCATCAAGCCCATCCTGGAAAAGATGGACGGCACCGAGGAACTGCTCGTGAAGCTGAACAG
AGAGGACCTGCTGCGGAAGCAGCGGACCTTCGACAACGGCAGCATCCCCCACCAGATCCACCTGGGAGAG
CTGCACGCCATTCTGCGGCGGCAGGAAGATTTTTACCCATTCCTGAAGGACAACCGGGAAAAGATCGAGA
AGATCCTGACCTTCCGCATCCCCTACTACGTGGGCCCTCTGGCCAGGGGAAACAGCAGATTCGCCTGGAT
GACCAGAAAGAGCGAGGAAACCATCACCCCCTGGAACTTCGAGGAAGTGGTGGACAAGGGCGCTTCCGCC
CAGAGCTTCATCGAGCGGATGACCAACTTCGATAAGAACCTGCCCAACGAGAAGGTGCTGCCCAAGCACA
GCCTGCTGTACGAGTACTTCACCGTGTATAACGAGCTGACCAAAGTGAAATACGTGACCGAGGGAATGAG
AAAGCCCGCCTTCCTGAGCGGCGAGCAGAAAAAGGCCATCGTGGACCTGCTGTTCAAGACCAACCGGAAA
GTGACCGTGAAGCAGCTGAAAGAGGACTACTTCAAGAAAATCGAGTGCTTCGACTCCGTGGAAATCTCCG
GCGTGGAAGATCGGTTCAACGCCTCCCTGGGCACATACCACGATCTGCTGAAAATTATCAAGGACAAGGA
CTTCCTGGACAATGAGGAAAACGAGGACATTCTGGAAGATATCGTGCTGACCCTGACACTGTTTGAGGAC
AGAGAGATGATCGAGGAACGGCTGAAAACCTATGCCCACCTGTTCGACGACAAAGTGATGAAGCAGCTGA
AGCGGCGGAGATACACCGGCTGGGGCAGGCTGAGCCGGAAGCTGATCAACGGCATCCGGGACAAGCAGTC
CGGCAAGACAATCCTGGATTTCCTGAAGTCCGACGGCTTCGCCAACGCCAACTTCATGCAGCTGATCCAC
GACGACAGCCTGACCTTTAAAGAGGACATCCAGAAAGCCCAGGTGTCCGGCCAGGGCGATAGCCTGCACG
AGCACATTGCCAATCTGGCCGGCAGCCCCGCCATTAAGAAGGGCATCCTGCAGACAGTGAAGGTGGTGGA
CGAGCTCGTGAAAGTGATGGGCCGGCACAAGCCCGAGAACATCGTGATCGAAATGGCCAGAGAGAACCAG
ACCACCCAGAAGGGACAGAAGAACAGCCGCGAGAGAATGAAGCGGATCGAAGAGGGCATCAAAGAGCTGG
GCAGCCAGATCCTGAAAGAACACCCCGTGGAAAACACCCAGCTGCAGAACGAGAAGCTGTACCTGTACTA
CCTGCAGAATGGGCGGGATATGTACGTGGACCAGGAACTGGACATCAACCGGCTGTCCGACTACGATGTG
GACCATATCGTGCCTCAGAGCTTTCTGAAGGACGACTCCATCGACAACAAGGTGCTGACCAGAAGCGACA
AGAACCGGGGCAAGAGCGACAACGTGCCCTCCGAAGAGGTCGTGAAGAAGATGAAGAACTACTGGCGGCA
GCTGCTGAACGCCAAGCTGATTACCCAGAGAAAGTTCGACAATCTGACCAAGGCCGAGAGAGGCGGCCTG
AGCGAACTGGATAAGGCCGGCTTCATCAAGAGACAGCTGGTGGAAACCCGGCAGATCACAAAGCACGTGG
CACAGATCCTGGACTCCCGGATGAACACTAAGTACGACGAGAATGACAAGCTGATCCGGGAAGTGAAAGT
GATCACCCTGAAGTCCAAGCTGGTGTCCGATTTCCGGAAGGATTTCCAGTTTTACAAAGTGCGCGAGATC
AACAACTACCACCACGCCCACGACGCCTACCTGAACGCCGTCGTGGGAACCGCCCTGATCAAAAAGTACC
CTAAGCTGGAAAGCGAGTTCGTGTACGGCGACTACAAGGTGTACGACGTGCGGAAGATGATCGCCAAGAG
CGAGCAGGAAATCGGCAAGGCTACCGCCAAGTACTTCTTCTACAGCAACATCATGAACTTTTTCAAGACC
GAGATTACCCTGGCCAACGGCGAGATCCGGAAGCGGCCTCTGATCGAGACAAACGGCGAAACCGGGGAGA
TCGTGTGGGATAAGGGCCGGGATTTTGCCACCGTGCGGAAAGTGCTGAGCATGCCCCAAGTGAATATCGT
GAAAAAGACCGAGGTGCAGACAGGCGGCTTCAGCAAAGAGTCTATCAGACCCAAGAGGAACAGCGATAAG
CTGATCGCCAGAAAGAAGGACTGGGACCCTAAGAAGTACGGCGGCTTCCTGTGGCCCACCGTGGCCTATT
CTGTGCTGGTGGTGGCCAAAGTGGAAAAGGGCAAGTCCAAGAAACTGAAGAGTGTGAAAGAGCTGCTGGG
GATCACCATCATGGAAAGAAGCAGCTTCGAGAAGAATCCCATCGACTTTCTGGAAGCCAAGGGCTACAAA
GAAGTGAAAAAGGACCTGATCATCAAGCTGCCTAAGTACTCCCTGTTCGAGCTGGAAAACGGCCGGAAGA
GAATGCTGGCCTCTGCCAAGCAGCTGCAGAAGGGAAACGAACTGGCCCTGCCCTCCAAATATGTGAACTT
CCTGTACCTGGCCAGCCACTATGAGAAGCTGAAGGGCTCCCCCGAGGATAATGAGCAGAAACAGCTGTTT
GTGGAACAGCACAAGCACTACCTGGACGAGATCATCGAGCAGATCAGCGAGTTCTCCAAGAGAGTGATCC
TGGCCGACGCTAATCTGGACAAAGTGCTGTCCGCCTACAACAAGCACCGGGATAAGCCCATCAGAGAGCA
GGCCGAGAATATCATCCACCTGTTTACCCTGACCAGACTGGGAGCCCCTAGAGCCTTCAAGTACTTTGAC
ACCACCATCGACCCCAAGCAGTACAGAAGCACCAAAGAGGTGCTGGACGCCACCCTGATCCACCAGAGCA
TCACCGGCCTGTACGAGACACGGATCGACCTGTCTCAGCTGGGAGGTGACTCTGGCGGCTCAAAAAGAAC
CGCCGACGGCAGCGAATTCGAGCCCAAGAAGAAGAGGAAAGTCGGAAGCGGAGCTACTAACTTCAGCCTG
CTGAAGCAGGCTGGAGACGTGGAGGAGAACCCTGGACCTATGGTGAGCAAGGGCGAGGAGCTGTTCACCG
GGGTGGTGCCCATCCTGGTCGAGCTGGACGGCGACGTAAACGGCCACAAGTTCAGCGTGTCCGGCGAGGG
CGAGGGCGATGCCACCTACGGCAAGCTGACCCTGAAGTTCATCTGCACCACCGGCAAGCTGCCCGTGCCC
TGGCCCACCCTCGTGACCACCCTGACCTATGGAGTGCAGTGCTTCAGCCGCTACCCCGACCACATGAAGC
AGCACGACTTCTTCAAGTCCGCCATGCCCGAAGGCTACGTCCAGGAGCGCACCATCTTCTTCAAGGACGA
CGGCAACTACAAGACCCGCGCCGAGGTGAAGTTCGAGGGCGACACCCTGGTGAACCGCATCGAGCTGAAG
GGCATCGACTTCAAGGAGGACGGCAACATCCTGGGGCACAAGCTGGAGTACAACTACAACAGCCACAACG
TCTATATCATGGCCGACAAGCAGAAGAACGGCATCAAGGTGAACTTCAAGATCCGCCACAACATCGAGGA
CGGCAGCGTGCAGCTCGCCGACCACTACCAGCAGAACACCCCCATCGGCGACGGCCCCGTGCTGCTGCCC
GACAACCACTACCTGAGCACCCAGTCCGCCCTGAGCAAAGACCCCAACGAGAAGCGCGATCACATGGTCC
TGCTGGAGTTCGTGACCGCCGCCGGGATCACTCTCGGCATGGACGAGCTGTACAAGTCTGGTGGTTCTCC
CAAGAAGAAGAGGAAAGTCTAACCGGTCATCATCACCATCACCATTGAGTTTAAACCCGCTGATCAGCCT
CGACTGTGCCTTCTAGTTGCCAGCCATCTGTTGTTTGCCCCTCCCCCGTGCCTTCCTTGACCCTGGAAGG
TGCCACTCCCACTGTCCTTTCCTAATAAAATGAGGAAATTGCATCGCATTGTCTGAGTAGGTGTCATTCT
ATTCTGGGGGGTGGGGTGGGGCAGGACAGCAAGGGGGAGGATTGGGAAGACAATAGCAGGCATGCTGGGG
ATGCGGTGGGCTCTATGGCTTCTGAGGCGGAAAGAACCAGCTGGGGCTCGATACCGTCGACCTCTAGCTA
GAGCTTGGCGTAATCATGGTCATAGCTGTTTCCTGTGTGAAATTGTTATCCGCTCACAATTCCACACAAC
ATACGAGCCGGAAGCATAAAGTGTAAAGCCTAGGGTGCCTAATGAGTGAGCTAACTCACATTAATTGCGT
TGCGCTCACTGCCCGCTTTCCAGTCGGGAAACCTGTCGTGCCAGCTGCATTAATGAATCGGCCAACGCGC
GGGGAGAGGCGGTTTGCGTATTGGGCGCTCTTCCGCTTCCTCGCTCACTGACTCGCTGCGCTCGGTCGTT
CGGCTGCGGCGAGCGGTATCAGCTCACTCAAAGGCGGTAATACGGTTATCCACAGAATCAGGGGATAACG
CAGGAAAGAACATGTGAGCAAAAGGCCAGCAAAAGGCCAGGAACCGTAAAAAGGCCGCGTTGCTGGCGTT
TTTCCATAGGCTCCGCCCCCCTGACGAGCATCACAAAAATCGACGCTCAAGTCAGAGGTGGCGAAACCCG
ACAGGACTATAAAGATACCAGGCGTTTCCCCCTGGAAGCTCCCTCGTGCGCTCTCCTGTTCCGACCCTGC
CGCTTACCGGATACCTGTCCGCCTTTCTCCCTTCGGGAAGCGTGGCGCTTTCTCATAGCTCACGCTGTAG
GTATCTCAGTTCGGTGTAGGTCGTTCGCTCCAAGCTGGGCTGTGTGCACGAACCCCCCGTTCAGCCCGAC
CGCTGCGCCTTATCCGGTAACTATCGTCTTGAGTCCAACCCGGTAAGACACGACTTATCGCCACTGGCAG
CAGCCACTGGTAACAGGATTAGCAGAGCGAGGTATGTAGGCGGTGCTACAGAGTTCTTGAAGTGGTGGCC
TAACTACGGCTACACTAGAAGAACAGTATTTGGTATCTGCGCTCTGCTGAAGCCAGTTACCTTCGGAAAA
AGAGTTGGTAGCTCTTGATCCGGCAAACAAACCACCGCTGGTAGCGGTGGTTTTTTTGTTTGCAAGCAGC
AGATTACGCGCAGAAAAAAAGGATCTCAAGAAGATCCTTTGATCTTTTCTACGGGGTCTGACACTCAGTG
GAACGAAAACTCACGTTAAGGGATTTTGGTCATGAGATTATCAAAAAGGATCTTCACCTAGATCCTTTTA
AATTAAAAATGAAGTTTTAAATCAATCTAAAGTATATATGAGTAAACTTGGTCTGACAGTTACCAATGCT
TAATCAGTGAGGCACCTATCTCAGCGATCTGTCTATTTCGTTCATCCATAGTTGCCTGACTCCCCGTCGT
GTAGATAACTACGATACGGGAGGGCTTACCATCTGGCCCCAGTGCTGCAATGATACCGCGAGACCCACGC
TCACCGGCTCCAGATTTATCAGCAATAAACCAGCCAGCCGGAAGGGCCGAGCGCAGAAGTGGTCCTGCAA
CTTTATCCGCCTCCATCCAGTCTATTAATTGTTGCCGGGAAGCTAGAGTAAGTAGTTCGCCAGTTAATAG
TTTGCGCAACGTTGTTGCCATTGCTACAGGCATCGTGGTGTCACGCTCGTCGTTTGGTATGGCTTCATTC
AGCTCCGGTTCCCAACGATCAAGGCGAGTTACATGATCCCCCATGTTGTGCAAAAAAGCGGTTAGCTCCT
TCGGTCCTCCGATCGTTGTCAGAAGTAAGTTGGCCGCAGTGTTATCACTCATGGTTATGGCAGCACTGCA
TAATTCTCTTACTGTCATGCCATCCGTAAGATGCTTTTCTGTGACTGGTGAGTACTCAACCAAGTCATTC
TGAGAATAGTGTATGCGGCGACCGAGTTGCTCTTGCCCGGCGTCAATACGGGATAATACCGCGCCACATA
GCAGAACTTTAAAAGTGCTCATCATTGGAAAACGTTCTTCGGGGCGAAAACTCTCAAGGATCTTACCGCT
GTTGAGATCCAGTTCGATGTAACCCACTCGTGCACCCAACTGATCTTCAGCATCTTTTACTTTCACCAGC
GTTTCTGGGTGAGCAAAAACAGGAAGGCAAAATGCCGCAAAAAAGGGAATAAGGGCGACACGGAAATGTT
GAATACTCATACTCTTCCTTTTTCAATATTATTGAAGCATTTATCAGGGTTATTGTCTCATGAGCGGATA
CATATTTGAATGTATTTAGAAAAATAAACAAATAGGGGTTCCGCGCACATTTCCCCGAAAAGTGCCACCT
GACGTCGACGGATCGGGAGATCGATCTCCCGATCCCCTAGGGTCGACTCTCAGTACAATCTGCTCTGATG
CCGCATAGTTAAGCCAGTATCTGCTCCCTGCTTGTGTGTTGGAGGTCGCTGAGTAGTGCGCGAGCAAAAT
TTAAGCTACAACAAGGCAAGGCTTGACCGACAATTGCATGAAGAATCTGCTTAGGGTTAGGCGTTTTGCG
CTGCTTCGCGATGTACGGGCCAGATATACGCGTTGACATTGATTATTGACTAGTTATTAATAGTAATCAA
TTACGGGGTCATTAGTTCATAGCCCATATATGGAGTTCCGCGTTACATAACTTACGGTAAATGGCCCGCC
TGGCTGACCGCCCAACGACCCCCGCCCATTGACGTCAATAATGACGTATGTTCCCATAGTAACGCCAATA
GGGACTTTCCATTGACGTCAATGGGTGGAGTATTTACGGTAAACTGCCCACTTGGCAGTACATCAAGTGT
ATC
Features (pLannotate 1.2.2; 17 found; start..end, strand, type, name):
    132..335     +  promoter       CMV promoter: human cytomegalovirus (CMV) immediate early promoter
    377..395     +  promoter       T7 promoter: promoter for bacteriophage T7 RNA polymerase
    466..957     +  CDS            tadA: TADA_ECOLI - Also known as yfhC. Experimental evidence at protein level: Swiss-Prot protein existence level 1. Catalyzes the deamination of adenosine to inosine at the wobble position 34 of tRNA(Arg2). Essential for cell viability. From Escherichia coli (strain K12).
   1060..5161    +  CDS            dCas9 (fragment): catalytically dead mutant of the Cas9 endonuclease from the Streptococcus pyogenes Type II CRISPR/Cas system RNA-guided DNA-binding protein that lacks endonuclease activity due to the D10A mutation in the RuvC catalytic domain and the N863A mutation in the HNH catalytic domain
   5290..6006    +  CDS            EGFP: EGFP is a basic (constitutively fluorescent) green fluorescent protein published in 1996, derived from Aequorea victoria. It is reported to be a rapidly-maturing weak dimer with moderate acid sensitivity.
   6094..6318    +  polyA_signal   bGH poly(A) signal: bovine growth hormone polyadenylation signal
   6322..6343    +  promoter       SV40 promoter (fragment): SV40 enhancer and early promoter
   6348..6364    +  misc_feature   MCS (fragment): pBluescript multiple cloning site
   6413..6429    -  protein_bind   lac operator: The lac repressor binds to the lac operator to inhibit transcription in E. coli. This inhibition can be relieved by adding lactose or isopropyl-β-D-thiogalactopyranoside (IPTG). lac repressor encoded by lacI
   6437..6467    -  promoter       lac promoter: promoter for the E. coli lac operon
   6482..6503    -  protein_bind   CAP binding site: CAP binding activates transcription in the presence of cAMP. E. coli catabolite activator protein
   6516..6608    -  CDS            lacI (fragment): lac repressor; lacI; The lac repressor binds to the lac operator to inhibit transcription in E. coli. This inhibition can be relieved by adding lactose or isopropyl-β-D-thiogalactopyranoside (IPTG).
   6791..7379    -  rep_origin     ori: high-copy-number ColE1/pMB1/pBR322/pUC origin of replication
   7550..8410    -  CDS            AmpR: β-lactamase; bla; confers resistance to ampicillin, carbenicillin, and related antibiotics
   8411..8515    -  promoter       AmpR promoter: bla
   8586..8630    -  misc_feature   bom (fragment): basis of mobility region from pBR322
   8785..131     +  enhancer       CMV enhancer (across the origin): human cytomegalovirus immediate early enhancer
