[The description below was written by a language model from this plasmid's Addgene catalogue record and pLannotate feature annotations shown in this document.]
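Description:
pCMV-T7-ABE8e-SpRY-HiFi-P2A-EGFP (LM458) is a 9,033 nt mammalian expression and in vitro transcription plasmid encoding an adenine (A-to-G) base editor. It was built by Gibson cloning on the pCMV_ABEmax_P2A_GFP backbone. In E. coli it is maintained through a high-copy ColE1/pUC-type origin and selected with ampicillin via the β-lactamase gene and its native promoter. Short leftover fragments of lac regulatory elements, an SV40 promoter, a multiple cloning site and a pBR322 bom region also appear in the annotation and seem to be backbone remnants with no stated role.

The payload is a single human codon-optimized, synthetic open reading frame placed downstream of the CMV enhancer/promoter, with a T7 promoter between CMV and the coding sequence. The same plasmid can therefore drive expression after transfection into mammalian cells or serve as a template for T7 RNA polymerase to make mRNA. The fusion protein begins with a bipartite nuclear localization signal (BPNLS), followed by the evolved TadA deaminase domain carrying the ABE8e mutations. This domain is joined to a SpCas9 nickase (D10A) bearing the SpRY substitutions, which greatly relax the PAM requirement, plus R691A, the HiFi change intended to reduce off-target activity. The automated annotation labels this region as a dCas9 fragment, but the catalogue record describes it as a D10A nickase. A second BPNLS, a P2A ribosomal skipping peptide and EGFP follow, so transfected cells produce separate green fluorescent protein as a marker of editor expression, and a bGH polyadenylation signal terminates the transcript. No guide RNA cassette is annotated, so the guide would have to be supplied separately. The associated work concerns optimizing base editors to correct SMN2 as an approach to spinal muscular atrophy.
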