Addgene plasmid #197508: pCMV-T7-ABE8e-SpRY-HiFi-P2A-EGFP (LM458)
Purpose: CMV and T7 promoter expression plasmid for human codon optimized ABE8e A-to-G base editor with nSpRY-HiFi(D10A) and P2A-EGFP
Depositing lab: Benjamin Kleinstiver. Depositing organization: Massachusetts General Hospital. Publication: Optimization of base editors for the functional correction of SMN2 as a treatment for spinal muscular atrophy. Alves CRR, Ha LL, Yaworski R, Sutton ER, Lazzarotto CR, Christie KA, Reilly A, Beauvais A, Doll RM, de la Cruz D, Maguire CA, Swoboda KJ, Tsai SQ, Kothary R, Kleinstiver BP. Nat Biomed Eng. 2023 Dec 6. doi: 10.1038/s41551-023-01132-z. PubMed 38057426.
Backbone
  Vector backbone: pCMV_ABEmax_P2A_GFP (Addgene Plasmid #112101)
  Vector type: Mammalian Expression, CRISPR ; in vitro transcription; T7 promoter
Growth in bacteria
  Bacterial resistance: Ampicillin, 100 μg/mL
  Growth temperature: 37°C
  Growth strain: DH5alpha
  Copy number: High Copy
Gene/Insert
  Gene/Insert name: pCMV-T7-BPNLS-ABE8e-nSpRY-HiFi-BPNLS-P2A-EGFP (alt names: LM458; ABE8e-SpRY-HiFi)
  Species: Synthetic
  Mutation: ABE8e mutations in TadA and nSpRY-HiFi(D10A/A61R/R691A/L1111R/D1135L/S1136W/G1218K/E1219Q/N1317R/A1322R/R1333P/R1335Q/T1337R)
  Promoter: CMV and T7
  Tag / fusion protein: BPNLS (N terminal on insert); BPNLS-P2A-EGFP (C terminal on insert)
  Cloning method: Gibson Cloning
  Sequencing primers: 5′ oBK6928-CCAAGTCTCCACCCCATTGACG; 3′ oBK219-GGGAGTGGCACCTTCCAGGGTC
Terms and licenses: Academic/Nonprofit Terms; Industry Terms: Not Available to Industry
Depositor comments: Please visit https://www.biorxiv.org/content/10.1101/2023.01.20.524978v1 for bioRxiv preprint.
How to cite: pCMV-T7-ABE8e-SpRY-HiFi-P2A-EGFP (LM458) was a gift from Benjamin Kleinstiver (Addgene plasmid # 197508 ; http://n2t.net/addgene:197508 ; RRID:Addgene_197508)
